Addgene plasmid #18088: pcDNA3.2/v5-DEST hGlut9
Depositing lab: Wolf Frommer. Depositing organization: Carnegie Institution for Science. Publication: Facilitative plasma membrane transporters function during ER transit. Takanaga H, Frommer WB. FASEB J. 2010 Aug . 24(8):2849-58. 10.1096/fj.09-146472 PubMed 20354141.
Backbone
  Vector backbone: pcDNA3.2/V5-DEST
  Backbone manufacturer: Invitrogen
  Backbone size w/o insert (bp): 5500
  Vector type: Mammalian Expression
  Selectable markers: Neomycin (select with G418)
Growth in bacteria
  Bacterial resistance: Ampicillin, 100 μg/mL
  Growth temperature: 37°C
  Growth strain: DH5alpha
  Copy number: High Copy
Gene/Insert
  Gene/Insert name: Glut9
  Species: H. sapiens (human)
  Entrez Gene: SLC2A9 (a.k.a. GLUT9, GLUTX, UAQTL2, URATv1)
  Cloning method: Gateway Cloning; 5′ cloning site attB1 (not destroyed); 3′ cloning site attB2 (not destroyed)
  Sequencing primers: 5′ CMV-F
Terms and licenses: Academic/Nonprofit Terms; Industry Terms: Not Available to Industry
How to cite: pcDNA3.2/v5-DEST hGlut9 was a gift from Wolf Frommer (Addgene plasmid # 18088 ; http://n2t.net/addgene:18088 ; RRID:Addgene_18088)
