[The description below was written by a language model from this plasmid's Addgene catalogue record.]
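Description:
pcDNA3.2/v5-DEST hGlut9 is a mammalian expression plasmid built on the commercial Gateway destination vector pcDNA3.2/V5-DEST (backbone about 5.5 kb without insert). It is maintained in E. coli as a high-copy plasmid under ampicillin selection, and it carries a neomycin resistance marker so that transfected mammalian cells can be selected with G418, allowing stable as well as transient expression.

The insert is human Glut9, the product of the SLC2A9 gene (also known as GLUTX or URATv1), a member of the facilitative sugar transporter family that is also associated with urate transport. The coding sequence was introduced by Gateway recombination, and the resulting expression clone retains attB1 and attB2 sites flanking the insert at its 5′ and 3′ ends. The record does not explicitly list the promoter, but the use of a CMV forward primer for sequencing is consistent with the CMV immediate-early promoter that drives expression in the pcDNA3 vector family. The backbone name indicates that a C-terminal V5 epitope is available downstream of the recombination site. However, the record does not say whether the Glut9 open reading frame lacks a stop codon and is fused in frame to this tag, so tagging of the expressed protein should not be assumed. The insert size and the specific isoform are also not stated.

The associated publication concerns the activity of facilitative plasma membrane transporters while they transit the endoplasmic reticulum. This suggests the construct was used to overexpress human Glut9 in cultured mammalian cells for transport studies.
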