>Addgene plasmid #18088 | pcDNA3.2/v5-DEST hGlut9 | addgene partial sequence | sequence record 23965 | 18088 with CMV-F
TAGCAGAGCTCTCTGGCTACTAGAGAACCCACTGCTTACTGGCTTATCGAAATTAATACGACTCACTATA
GGGAGACCCAAGCTGGCTAGTTAAGCTATCAACAAGTTTGTACAAAAAAGCAGGCTCCGCGGCCGCCCCC
TTCACCTCACTGAGACCCATGGCAAGGAAACAAAATAGGAATTCCAAGGAACTGGGCCTAGTTCCCCTCA
CAGATGACACCAGCCACGCCGGGCCTCCAGGGCCAGGGAGGGCACTGCTGGAGTGTGACCACCTGAGGAG
TGGGGTGCCAGGTGGAAGGAGAAGAAAGGACTGGTCCTGCTCGCTCCTCGTGGCCTCCCTCGCGGGCGCC
TTCGGCTCCTCCTTCCTCTACGGCTACAACCTGTCGGTGGTGAATGCCCCCACCCCGTACATCAAGGCCT
TTTACAATGAGTCATGGGAAAGAAGGCATGGACGTCCAATAGACCCAGACACTCTGACTCTGCTCTGGTC
TGTGACTGTGTCCATATTCGCCATCGGTGGACTTGTGGGGACATTAATTGTGAAGATGATTGGAAAGGTT
CTTGGGAGGAAGCACACTTTGCTGGCCAATAATGGGTTTGCAATTTCTGCTGCATTGCTGATGGCCTGCT
CGCTCCAGGCAGGAGCCTTTGAAATGCTCATCGTGGGACGCTTCATCATGGGCATAGATGGAGGCGTCGC
CCTCAGTGTGCTCCCCATGTACCTCAGTGAGATCTCACCCAAGGAGATCCGTGGCTCTCTGGGGCAGGTG
ACTGCCATCTT
